Addgene plasmid #214865: AiP14871: pAAV-AiE0779m_3xC2-minBG-RiboL1-jGCaMP8s-WPRE3-BGHpA (Alias: CN4871)
Purpose: Expression of RiboL1-jGCaMP8s (soma targeted) in striatal direct pathway medium spiny neurons (D1 MSNs)
Depositing lab: Allen Institute for Brain Science & Jonathan Ting. Depositing organization: Allen Institute. Publication: Enhancer AAV toolbox for accessing and perturbing striatal cell types and circuits. Hunker AC, Wirthlin ME, Gill G, Johansen NJ, Hooper M, Omstead V, Vargas S, Lerma MN, Taskin N, Weed N, Laird WD, Bishaw YM, Bendrick JL, Gore BB, Ben-Simon Y, Opitz-Araya X, Martinez RA, Way SW, Thyagarajan B, Otto S, Sanchez REA, Alexander JR, Amaya A, Amster A, Arbuckle J, Ayala A, Baker PM, Barcelli T, Barta S, Bertagnolli D, Bielstein C, Bishwakarma P, Bowlus J, Boyer G, Brouner K, Casian B, Casper T, Chakka AB, Chakrabarty R, Chong P, Clark M, Colbert K, Daniel S, Dawe T, Departee M, DiValentin P, Donadio NP, Dotson NI, Dwivedi D, Egdorf T, Fliss T, Gary A, Goldy J, Grasso C, Groce EL, Gudsnuk K, Han W, Haradon Z, Hastings S, Helback O, Ho WV, Huang C, Johnson T, Jones DL, Juneau Z, Kenney J, Leibly M, Li S, Liang E, Loeffler H, Lusk NA, Madigan Z, Malloy J, Malone J, McCue R, Melchor J, Mich JK, Moosman S, Morin E, Naidoo R, Newman D, Ngo K, Nguyen K, Oster AL, Ouellette B, Oyama AA, Pena N, Pham T, Phillips E, Pom C, Potekhina L, Ransford S, Ray PL, Reding M, Rette DF, Reynoldson C, Rimorin C, Sigler AR, Rocha DB, Ronellenfitch K, Ruiz A, Sawyer L, Sevigny JP, Shapovalova NV, Shepard N, Shulga L, Soliman S, Staats B, Taormina MJ, Tieu M, Wang Y, Wilkes J, Wood T, Zhou T, Williford A, Dee N, Mollenkopf T, Ng L, Esposito L, Kalmbach BE, Yao S, Ariza J, Collman F, Mufti S, Smith K, Waters J, Ersing I, Patrick M, Zeng H, Lein ES, Kojima Y, Horwitz G, Owen SF, Levi BP, Daigle TL, Tasic B, Bakken TE, Ting JT. Neuron. 2025 May 21;113(10):1507-1524.e17. doi: 10.1016/j.neuron.2025.04.035. PubMed 40403704.
Backbone
  Vector backbone: rAAV
  Vector type: AAV
Growth in bacteria
  Bacterial resistance: Ampicillin, 100 μg/mL
  Growth temperature: 30°C
  Growth strain: NEB Stable
  Copy number: High Copy
Gene/Insert
  Gene/Insert name: RiboL1-jGCaMP8s
  Species: Synthetic
  Cloning method: Restriction Enzyme; 5′ cloning site unknown (unknown if destroyed)
Terms and licenses: Academic/Nonprofit Terms; Industry Terms: Not Available to Industry
Depositor comments: Allen Institute plasmid ALIAS: AiP14871 This work supported by NIH BRAIN Initiative grant UF1MH128339
How to cite: AiP14871: pAAV-AiE0779m_3xC2-minBG-RiboL1-jGCaMP8s-WPRE3-BGHpA (Alias: CN4871) was a gift from Allen Institute for Brain Science & Jonathan Ting (Addgene plasmid # 214865 ; http://n2t.net/addgene:214865 ; RRID:Addgene_214865)
