[The description below was written by a language model from this plasmid's Addgene catalogue record and pLannotate feature annotations shown in this document.]
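Description:
AiP14871: pAAV-AiE0779m_3xC2-minBG-RiboL1-jGCaMP8s-WPRE3-BGHpA (alias CN4871) is a recombinant AAV transfer plasmid of about 6.1 kb, built to deliver a soma-targeted genetically encoded calcium indicator to direct pathway medium spiny neurons (D1 MSNs) of the striatum. In bacteria it replicates from a high-copy ColE1/pUC-type origin and is selected with ampicillin through a bla cassette. An f1 phage origin is also present, along with small remnants of the pBR322 bom and rop regions. The expression cassette lies between AAV2 inverted terminal repeats, which allow the intervening DNA to be packaged into AAV particles. The left ITR is detected only as short fragments in the sequencing-based annotation, which is common for these repeat-rich, recombination-prone elements.

Going by the construct name, cell-type specificity comes from the enhancer AiE0779m, apparently as a triplicated core segment (3xC2), placed upstream of a minimal beta-globin promoter (minBG). Neither element is called by the automated annotation, but the unannotated stretch between the left ITR and the coding sequence is where they would sit. The open reading frame contains a GCaMP-family sensor, matched by the software to GCaMP6s but recorded as jGCaMP8s, followed in the feature table by human ribosomal protein RPL10A. This is the RiboL1 moiety, which tethers the indicator to ribosomes and so confines the signal largely to the cell body, reducing neuropil contamination. A shortened woodchuck posttranscriptional element (WPRE3) and a bovine growth hormone polyadenylation signal complete the transcript while conserving packaging capacity. The construct belongs to an enhancer AAV toolbox for striatal cell types and is suited to calcium imaging or photometry of D1 MSN activity.
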