Features (pLannotate 1.2.2; 15 found; start..end, strand, type, name):
     12..39      +  repeat_region  AAV2 ITR (fragment): inverted terminal repeat of adeno-associated virus serotype 2 inverted
     68..95      +  repeat_region  AAV2 ITR (fragment): inverted terminal repeat of adeno-associated virus serotype 2 inverted
    898..2067    +  CDS            GCaMP6s (fragment): improved fluorescent protein-based calcium sensor (Chen et al., 2013)
   2149..2796    +  CDS            RPL10A (sequence withheld): RL10A_HUMAN - Also known as NEDD6. Experimental evidence at protein level: Swiss-Prot protein existence level 1. Component of the large ribosomal subunit. From Homo sapiens (Human).
   2830..2987    +  misc_feature   WPRE (fragment): woodchuck hepatitis virus posttranscriptional regulatory element
   2993..3073    +  misc_feature   WPRE (fragment): woodchuck hepatitis virus posttranscriptional regulatory element
   3090..3201    +  polyA_signal   bGH poly(A) signal: bovine growth hormone polyadenylation signal
   3319..3459    +  repeat_region  AAV2 ITR: inverted terminal repeat of adeno-associated virus serotype 2 inverted
   3464..3515    -  misc_feature   bom (fragment): basis of mobility region from pBR322
   3534..3989    +  rep_origin     f1 ori (sequence partly withheld): f1 bacteriophage origin of replication; arrow indicates direction of (+) strand synthesis
   3990..4039    -  misc_feature   bom (fragment): basis of mobility region from pBR322
   4141..4176    -  CDS            rop (fragment): Rop protein, which maintains plasmids at low copy number; rop
   4271..4375    +  promoter       AmpR promoter: bla
   4376..5236    +  CDS            AmpR: β-lactamase; bla; confers resistance to ampicillin, carbenicillin, and related antibiotics
   5407..5995    +  rep_origin     ori: high-copy-number ColE1/pMB1/pBR322/pUC origin of replication
>Addgene plasmid #214865 | AiP14871: pAAV-AiE0779m_3xC2-minBG-RiboL1-jGCaMP8s-WPRE3-BGHpA (Alias: CN4871) | addgene full sequence | sequence record 429279 | Addgene NGS Result
CCTGCAGGCAGCTGCGCGCTCGCTCGCTCACTGAGGCCGCCCGGGCGTCGGGCGACCTTTGGTCGCCCGG
CCTCAGTGAGCGAGCGAGCGCGCAGAGAGGGAGTGGCCAACTCCATCACTAGGGGTTCCTGCGGCCGCAC
GCGTAAGTTTGAGACAAATTAAGGAAAAGCGGGTTGGGAGGAGTCTGAGGCTGTGGGTGGCTGCCTCGAG
AGGCTGCTCACAACCTGACATGTTTCAGATCTTTTGACACGGTCATGCAAGCAACAGAAACTTATATGGT
TTTTAGTCTCCCAGGTAGCAGGGAAATGATGATGTGGGAGGATTAGGGGGGGGAAAATAAGTTTGAGACA
AATTAAGGAAAAGCGGGTTGGGAGGAGTCTGAGGCTGTGGGTGGCTGCCTCGAGAGGCTGCTCACAACCT
GACATGTTTCAGATCTTTTGACACGGTCATGCAAGCAACAGAAACTTATATGGTTTTTAGTCTCCCAGGT
AGCAGGGAAATGATGATGTGGGAGGATTAGGGGGGGGAAAATAAGTTTGAGACAAATTAAGGAAAAGCGG
GTTGGGAGGAGTCTGAGGCTGTGGGTGGCTGCCTCGAGAGGCTGCTCACAACCTGACATGTTTCAGATCT
TTTGACACGGTCATGCAAGCAACAGAAACTTATATGGTTTTTAGTCTCCCAGGTAGCAGGGAAATGATGA
TGTGGGAGGATTAGGGGGGGGAAAATGAGCTCGGGCTGGGCATAAAAGTCAGGGCAGAGCCATCTATTGC
TTACATTTGCTTCTGGGATCCACCCGCCACCATGCATCATCACCATCATCACACGCGTCGCAAGAAGACC
TTCAAGGAGGTGGCCACCGCCGTGAAGATCATCGCCATGCTGATGGGCCTGAAGATCAACGTCTATATCA
AGGCCGACAAGCAGAAGAACGGCATCAAGGCGAACTTCCACATCCGCCACAACATCGAGGACGGCGGCGT
GCAGCTCGCCTACCACTACCAGCAGAACACCCCCATCGGCGACGGCCCCGTGCTGCTGCCCGACAACCAC
TACCTGAGCGTGGAGTCCAAACTTTCGAAAGACCCCAACGAGAAGCGCGATCACATGGTCCTGCTGGAGT
TCGTGACCGCCGCCGGGATCACTCTCGGCATGGACGAGCTGTACAAGGGCGGTACCGGAGGGAGCATGGT
GAGCAAGGGCGAGGAGCTGTTCACCGGGGTGGTGCCCATCCTGGTCGAGCTGGACGGCGACGTAAACGGC
CACAAGTTCAGCGTGTCCGGCGAGGGTGAGGGCGATGCCACCTACGGCAAGCTGACCCTGAAGTTCATCT
GCACCACCGGCAAGCTGCCCGTGCCCTGGCCCACCCTCGTGACCACCCTGACCTACGGCGTGCAGTGCTT
CAGCCGCTACCCCGACCACATGAAGCAGCACGACTTCTTCAAGTCCGCCATGCCCGAAGGCTACATCCAG
GAGCGCACCATCTTCTTCAAGGACGACGGCAACTACAAGACCCGCGCCGAGGTGAAGTTCGAGGGCGACA
CCCTGGTGAACCGCATCGAGCTGAAGGGCATCGACTTCAAGGAGGACGGCAACATCCTGGGGCACAAGCT
GGAGTACAACCTGCCGGACCAACTGACTGAAGAGCAGATCGCAGAATACAAAGAGGCTTTCTCCCTATTT
GACAAGGACGGGGATGGGACAATAACAACCAAGGAGCTGGGGACGGTGATGCGGTCTCTCGGACACAACC
CCACAGAAGCAGAGCTGCAGGACATGATCAATGAAGTAGATGCCGACGGTGACGGCACAATCGACTTCCC
TGAGTTCCTGACAATGATGGCAAGAAAAATGAAATACAGGGACACGGAAGAAGAAATTAGAGAAGCGTTC
GGTGTGTTTGATAAGGATGGCAATGGCTACATCAGTGCAGCAGAGCTTCGCCACGTGATGACAAACCTTG
GAGAGAAGTTAACAGATGAAGAGGTTGATGAAATGATCAGGGAAGCAGACATCGATGGGGATGGTCAGGT
AAACTACGAAGAGTTTGTACAAATGATGACAGCGAAGGGGGGCAGCGGTGGGTCTGGAGGGACTGGGGGT
AGCGGTGGTAGCGGTGGGACAGGGGGAAGCGGCGGTAGTGGTGGAACA
[648 nt withheld, positions 2149-2796]
TAGGGCGCGCCGCGGCCGCGAATTCGATATCATAATCAACCTCTGGATTACAAAATTTGTGAAAGATTGA
CTGGTATTCTTAACTATGTTGCTCCTTTTACGCTATGTGGATACGCTGCTTTAATGCCTTTGTATCATGC
TATTGCTTCCCGTATGGCTTTCATTTTCTCCTCCTTGTATAAATCCTGGTTAGTTCTTGCCACGGCGGAA
CTCATCGCCGCCTGCCTTGCCCGCTGCTGGACAGGGGCTCGGCTGTTGGGCACTGACAATTCCGTGGCTC
GAGAGATCTTCGACTGTGCCTTCTAGTTGCCAGCCATCTGTTGTTTGCCCCTCCCCCGTGCCTTCCTTGA
CCCTGGAAGGTGCCACTCCCACTGTCCTTTCCTAATAAAATGAGGAAATTGCATCGCATTGTCTGAGTAG
GTGTCATTCTATTCTGGGGGGTGGGGTGGGGCAGGACAGCAAGGGGGAGGATTGGGAAGACAATAGCAGG
CATGAGATCTCACGTGCGGACCGAGCGGCCGCAGGAACCCCTAGTGATGGAGTTGGCCACTCCCTCTCTG
CGCGCTCGCTCGCTCACTGAGGCCGGGCGACCAAAGGTCGCCCGACGCCCGGGCTTTGCCCGGGCGGCCT
CAGTGAGCGAGCGAGCGCGCAGCTGCCTGCAGGGGCGCCTGATGCGGTATTTTCTCCTTACGCATCTGTG
CGGTATTTCACACCGCATA
[95 nt withheld, positions 3516-3610]
T
[46 nt withheld, positions 3612-3657]
C
[141 nt withheld, positions 3659-3799]
CCTTTGACGTTGGAGTCCACGTTCTTT
[37 nt withheld, positions 3827-3863]
ACTCTATCTCGGGCTATTCTTTTGATTTATAAGGGATTTTGCCGATTTCGGTCTATTGGTTAAAAAATGA
GCTGATTTAACAAAAATTTAACGCGAATTTTAACAAAATATTAACGTTTACAATTTTATGGTGCACTCTC
AGTACAATCTGCTCTGATGCCGCATAGTTAAGCCAGCCCCGACACCCGCCAACACCCGCTGACGCGCCCT
GACGGGCTTGTCTGCTCCCGGCATCCGCTTACAGACAAGCTGTGACCGTCTCCGGGAGCTGCATGTGTCA
GAGGTTTTCACCGTCATCACCGAAACGCGCGAGACGAAAGGGCCTCGTGATACGCCTATTTTTATAGGTT
AATGTCATGATAATAATGGTTTCTTAGACGTCAGGTGGCACTTTTCGGGGAAATGTGCGCGGAACCCCTA
TTTGTTTATTTTTCTAAATACATTCAAATATGTATCCGCTCATGAGACAATAACCCTGATAAATGCTTCA
ATAATATTGAAAAAGGAAGAGTATGAGTATTCAACATTTCCGTGTCGCCCTTATTCCCTTTTTTGCGGCA
TTTTGCCTTCCTGTTTTTGCTCACCCAGAAACGCTGGTGAAAGTAAAAGATGCTGAAGATCAGTTGGGTG
CACGAGTGGGTTACATCGAACTGGATCTCAACAGCGGTAAGATCCTTGAGAGTTTTCGCCCCGAAGAACG
TTTTCCAATGATGAGCACTTTTAAAGTTCTGCTATGTGGCGCGGTATTATCCCGTATTGACGCCGGGCAA
GAGCAACTCGGTCGCCGCATACACTATTCTCAGAATGACTTGGTTGAGTACTCACCAGTCACAGAAAAGC
ATCTTACGGATGGCATGACAGTAAGAGAATTATGCAGTGCTGCCATAACCATGAGTGATAACACTGCGGC
CAACTTACTTCTGACAACGATCGGAGGACCGAAGGAGCTAACCGCTTTTTTGCACAACATGGGGGATCAT
GTAACTCGCCTTGATCGTTGGGAACCGGAGCTGAATGAAGCCATACCAAACGACGAGCGTGACACCACGA
TGCCTGTAGCAATGGCAACAACGTTGCGCAAACTATTAACTGGCGAACTACTTACTCTAGCTTCCCGGCA
ACAATTAATAGACTGGATGGAGGCGGATAAAGTTGCAGGACCACTTCTGCGCTCGGCCCTTCCGGCTGGC
TGGTTTATTGCTGATAAATCTGGAGCCGGTGAGCGTGGGTCTCGCGGTATCATTGCAGCACTGGGGCCAG
ATGGTAAGCCCTCCCGTATCGTAGTTATCTACACGACGGGGAGTCAGGCAACTATGGATGAACGAAATAG
ACAGATCGCTGAGATAGGTGCCTCACTGATTAAGCATTGGTAACTGTCAGACCAAGTTTACTCATATATA
CTTTAGATTGATTTAAAACTTCATTTTTAATTTAAAAGGATCTAGGTGAAGATCCTTTTTGATAATCTCA
TGACCAAAATCCCTTAACGTGAGTTTTCGTTCCACTGAGCGTCAGACCCCGTAGAAAAGATCAAAGGATC
TTCTTGAGATCCTTTTTTTCTGCGCGTAATCTGCTGCTTGCAAACAAAAAAACCACCGCTACCAGCGGTG
GTTTGTTTGCCGGATCAAGAGCTACCAACTCTTTTTCCGAAGGTAACTGGCTTCAGCAGAGCGCAGATAC
CAAATACTGTTCTTCTAGTGTAGCCGTAGTTAGGCCACCACTTCAAGAACTCTGTAGCACCGCCTACATA
CCTCGCTCTGCTAATCCTGTTACCAGTGGCTGCTGCCAGTGGCGATAAGTCGTGTCTTACCGGGTTGGAC
TCAAGACGATAGTTACCGGATAAGGCGCAGCGGTCGGGCTGAACGGGGGGTTCGTGCACACAGCCCAGCT
TGGAGCGAACGACCTACACCGAACTGAGATACCTACAGCGTGAGCTATGAGAAAGCGCCACGCTTCCCGA
AGGGAGAAAGGCGGACAGGTATCCGGTAAGCGGCAGGGTCGGAACAGGAGAGCGCACGAGGGAGCTTCCA
GGGGGAAACGCCTGGTATCTTTATAGTCCTGTCGGGTTTCGCCACCTCTGACTTGAGCGTCGATTTTTGT
GATGCTCGTCAGGGGGGCGGAGCCTATGGAAAAACGCCAGCAACGCGGCCTTTTTACGGTTCCTGGCCTT
TTGCTGGCCTTTTGCTCACATGT
